>Addgene plasmid #201187 | pLTR-SFFV-PTPN2 transcript variant 2-WPRE-UbC-Emerald | addgene full sequence | sequence record 398106 | Addgene NGS Result
GAGGCGTGGCCTGGGCGGGACTGGGGAGTGGCGAGCCCTCAGATCCTGCATATAAGCAGCTGCTTTTTGC
CTGTACTGGGTCTCTCTGGTTAGACCAGATCTGAGCCTGGGAGCTCTCTGGCTAACTAGGGAACCCACTG
CTTAAGCCTCAATAAAGCTTGCCTTGAGTGCTTCAAGTAGTGTGTGCCCGTCTGTTGTGTGACTCTGGTA
ACTAGAGATCCCTCAGACCCTTTTAGTCAGTGTGGAAAATCTCTAGCAGTGGCGCCCGAACAGGGACTTG
AAAGCGAAAGGGAAACCAGAGGAGCTCTCTCGACGCAGGACTCGGCTTGCTGAAGCGCGCACGGCAAGAG
GCGAGGGGCGGCGACTGGTGAGTACGCCAAAAATTTTGACTAGCGGAGGCTAGAAGGAGAGAGATGGGTG
CGAGAGCGTCAGTATTAAGCGGGGGAGAATTAGATCGCGATGGGAAAAAATTCGGTTAAGGCCAGGGGGA
AAGAAAAAATATAAATTAAAACATATAGTATGGGCAAGCAGGGAGCTAGAACGATTCGCAGTTAATCCTG
GCCTGTTAGAAACATCAGAAGGCTGTAGACAAATACTGGGACAGCTACAACCATCCCTTCAGACAGGATC
AGAAGAACTTAGATCATTATATAATACAGTAGCAACCCTCTATTGTGTGCATCAAAGGATAGAGATAAAA
GACACCAAGGAAGCTTTAGACAAGATAGAGGAAGAGCAAAACAAAAGTAAGACCACCGCACAGCAAGCGG
CCGGCCGCTGATCTTCAGACCTGGAGGAGGAGATATGAGGGACAATTGGAGAAGTGAATTATATAAATAT
AAAGTAGTAAAAATTGAACCATTAGGAGTAGCACCCACCAAGGCAAAGAGAAGAGTGGTGCAGAGAGAAA
AAAGAGCAGTGGGAATAGGAGCTTTGTTCCTTGGGTTCTTGGGAGCAGCAGGAAGCACTATGGGCGCAGC
GTCAATGACGCTGACGGTACAGGCCAGACAATTATTGTCTGGTATAGTGCAGCAGCAGAACAATTTGCTG
AGGGCTATTGAGGCGCAACAGCATCTGTTGCAACTCACAGTCTGGGGCATCAAGCAGCTCCAGGCAAGAA
TCCTGGCTGTGGAAAGATACCTAAAGGATCAACAGCTCCTGGGGATTTGGGGTTGCTCTGGAAAACTCAT
TTGCACCACTGCTGTGCCTTGGAATGCTAGTTGGAGTAATAAATCTCTGGAACAGATTTGGAATCACACG
ACCTGGATGGAGTGGGACAGAGAAATTAACAATTACACAAGCTTAATACACTCCTTAATTGAAGAATCGC
AAAACCAGCAAGAAAAGAATGAACAAGAATTATTGGAATTAGATAAATGGGCAAGTTTGTGGAATTGGTT
TAACATAACAAATTGGCTGTGGTATATAAAATTATTCATAATGATAGTAGGAGGCTTGGTAGGTTTAAGA
ATAGTTTTTGCTGTACTTTCTATAGTGAATAGAGTTAGGCAGGGATATTCACCATTATCGTTTCAGACCC
ACCTCCCAACCCCGAGGGGACCCGACAGGCCCGAAGGAATAGAAGAAGAAGGTGGAGAGAGAGACAGAGA
CAGATCCATTCGATTAGTGAACGGATCTCGACGGTATCGCCAAATGGCAGTATTCATCCACAATTTTAAA
AGAAAAGGGGGGATTGGGGGGTACAGTGCAGGGGAAAGAATAGTAGACATAATAGCAACAGACATACAAA
CTAAAGAATTACAAAAACAAATTACAAAAATTCAAAATTTTCGGGTTTATTACAGGGACAGCAGAGATCC
AGTTTGGATCGATAAGCTTGATATCGAATTCCTGCAGCCCCGATAAAATAAAAGATTTTATTTAGTCTCC
AGAAAAAGGGGGGAATGAAAGACCCCACCTGTAGGTTTGGCAAGCTAGCTGCAGTAACGCCATTTTGCAA
GGCATGGAAAAATACCAAACCAAGAATAGAGAAGTTCAGATCAAGGGCGGGTACATGAAAATAGCTAACG
TTGGGCCAAACAGGATATCTGCGGTGAGCAGTTTCGGCCCCGGCCCGGGGCCAAGAACAGATGGTCACCG
CAGTTTCGGCCCCGGCCCGAGGCCAAGAACAGATGGTCCCCAGATATGGCCCAACCCTCAGCAGTTTCTT
AAGACCCATCAGATGTTTCCAGGCTCCCCCAAGGACCTGAAATGACCCTGCGCCTTATTTGAATTAACCA
ATCAGCCTGCTTCTCGCTTCTGTTCGCGCGCTTCTGCTTCCCGAGCTCTATAAAAGAGCTCACAACCCCT
CACTCGGCGCGCCAGTCCTCCGACAGACTGAGTCGCCCGGGGGGGATCCGCCACCATGCCCACCACCATC
GAGCGGGAGTTCGAAGAGTTGGATACTCAGCGTCGCTGGCAGCCGCTGTACTTGGAAATTCGAAATGAGT
CCCATGACTATCCTCATAGAGTGGCCAAGTTTCCAGAAAACAGAAATCGAAACAGATACAGAGATGTAAG
CCCATATGATCACAGTCGTGTTAAACTGCAAAATGCTGAGAATGATTATATTAATGCCAGTTTAGTTGAC
ATAGAAGAGGCACAAAGGAGTTACATCTTAACACAGGGTCCACTTCCTAACACATGCTGCCATTTCTGGC
TTATGGTTTGGCAGCAGAAGACCAAAGCAGTTGTCATGCTGAACCGCATTGTGGAGAAAGAATCGGTTAA
ATGTGCACAGTACTGGCCAACAGATGACCAAGAGATGCTGTTTAAAGAAACAGGATTCAGTGTGAAGCTC
TTGTCAGAAGATGTGAAGTCGTATTATACAGTACATCTACTACAATTAGAAAATATCAATAGTGGTGAAA
CCAGAACAATATCTCACTTTCATTATACTACCTGGCCAGATTTTGGAGTCCCTGAATCACCAGCTTCATT
TCTCAATTTCTTGTTTAAAGTGAGAGAATCTGGCTCCTTGAACCCTGACCATGGGCCTGCGGTGATCCAC
TGTAGTGCAGGCATTGGGCGCTCTGGCACCTTCTCTCTGGTAGACACTTGTCTTGTTTTGATGGAAAAAG
GAGATGATATTAACATAAAACAAGTGTTACTGAACATGAGAAAATACCGAATGGGTCTTATTCAGACCCC
AGATCAACTGAGATTCTCATACATGGCTATAATAGAAGGAGCAAAATGTATAAAGGGAGATTCTAGTATA
CAGAAACGATGGAAAGAACTTTCTAAGGAAGACTTATCTCCTGCCTTTGATCATTCACCAAACAAAATAA
TGACTGAAAAATACAATGGGAACAGAATAGGTCTAGAAGAAGAAAAACTGACAGGTGACCGATGTACAGG
ACTTTCCTCTAAAATGCAAGATACAATGGAGGAGAACAGTGAGAGTGCTCTACGGAAACGTATTCGAGAG
GACAGAAAGGCCACCACAGCTCAGAAGGTGCAGCAGATGAAACAGAGGCTAAATGAGAATGAACGAAAAA
GAAAAAGGCCAAGATTGACAGACACCTAAGCGGCCGCGACTCTAGAGTCGACCTGCAGGCATGCAAGCTT
GATATCAAGCTTATCGATAATCAACCTCTGGATTACAAAATTTGTGAAAGATTGACTGGTATTCTTAACT
ATGTTGCTCCTTTTACGCTATGTGGATACGCTGCTTTAATGCCTTTGTATCATGCTATTGCTTCCCGTAT
GGCTTTCATTTTCTCCTCCTTGTATAAATCCTGGTTGCTGTCTCTTTATGAGGAGTTGTGGCCCGTTGTC
AGGCAACGTGGCGTGGTGTGCACTGTGTTTGCTGACGCAACCCCCACTGGTTGGGGCATTGCCACCACCT
GTCAGCTCCTTTCCGGGACTTTCGCTTTCCCCCTCCCTATTGCCACGGCGGAACTCATCGCCGCCTGCCT
TGCCCGCTGCTGGACAGGGGCTCGGCTGTTGGGCACTGACAATTCCGTGGTGTTGTCGGGGAAATCATCG
TCCTTTCCTTGGCTGCTCGCCTGTGTTGCCACCTGGATTCTGCGCGGGACGTCCTTCTGCTACGTCCCTT
CGGCCCTCAATCCAGCGGACCTTCCTTCCCGCGGGCGCCCCCCTCCTCACGGCGAGCGCTGCCACGTCAG
ACGAAGGGCGCAGCGAGCGTCCTGATCCTTCCGCCCGGACGCTCAGGACAGCGGCCCGCTGCTCATAAGA
CTCGGCCTTAGAACCCCAGTATCAGCAGAAGGACATTTTAGGACGGGACTTGGGTGACTCTAGGGCACTG
GTTTTCTTTCCAGAGAGCGGAACAGGCGAGGAAAAGTAGTCCCTTCTCGGCGATTCTGCGGAGGGATCTC
CGTGGGGCGGTGAACGCCGATGATTATATAAGGACGCGCCGGGTGTGGCACAGCTAGTTCCGTCGCAGCC
GGGATTTGGGTCGCGGTTCTTGTTTGTGGATCGCTGTGATCGTCACTTGGTGAGTAGCGGGCTGCTGGGC
TGGCCGGGGCTTTCGTGGCCGCCGGGCCGCTCGGTGGGACGGAAGCGTGTGGAGAGACCGCCAAGGGCTG
TAGTCTGGGTCCGCGAGCAAGGTTGCCCTGAACTGGGGGTTGGGGGGAGCGCAGCAAAATGGCGGCTGTT
CCCGAGTCTTGAATGGAAGACGCTTGTGAGGCGGGCTGTGAGGTCGTTGAAACAAGGTGGGGGGCATGGT
GGGCGGCAAGAACCCAAGGTCTTGAGGCCTTCGCTAATGCGGGAAAGCTCTTATTCGGGTGAGATGGGCT
GGGGCACCATCTGGGGACCCTGACGTGAAGTTTGTCACTGACTGGAGAACTCGGTTTGTCGTCTGTTGCG
GGGGCGGCAGTTATGGCGGTGCCGTTGGGCAGTGCACCCGTACCTTTGGGAGCGCGCGCCCTCGTCGTGT
CGTGACGTCACCCGTTCTGTTGGCTTATAATGCAGGGTGGGGCCACCTGCCGGTAGGTGTGCGGTAGGCT
TTTCTCCGTCGCAGGACGCAGGGTTCGGGCCTAGGGTAGGCTCTCCTGAATCGACAGGCGCCGGACCTCT
GGTGAGGGGAGGGATAAGTGAGGCGTCAGTTTCTTTGGTCGGTTTTATGTACCTATCTTCTTAAGTAGCT
GAAGCTCCGGTTTTGAACTATGCGCTCGGGGTTGGCGAGTGTGTTTTGTGAAGTTTTTTAGGCACCTTTT
GAAATGTAATCATTTGGGTCAATATGTAATTTTCAGTGTTAGACTAGTAAATTGTCCGCTAAATTCTGGC
CGTTTTTGGCTTTTTTGTTAGACGAAGCTTGGTACCGAGCTCGGATCAATTCGCCACCATGGTGAGCAAG
GGCGAGGAGCTGTTCACCGGGGTGGTGCCCATCCTGGTCGAGCTGGACGGCGACGTAAACGGCCACAAGT
TCAGCGTGTCCGGCGAGGGCGAGGGCGATGCCACCTACGGCAAGCTGACCCTGAAGTTCATCTGCACCAC
CGGCAAGCTGCCCGTGCCCTGGCCCACCCTCGTGACCACCTTGACCTACGGCGTGCAGTGCTTCGCCCGC
TACCCCGACCACATGAAGCAGCACGACTTCTTCAAGTCCGCCATGCCCGAAGGCTACGTCCAGGAGCGCA
CCATCTTCTTCAAGGACGACGGCAACTACAAGACCCGCGCCGAGGTGAAGTTCGAGGGCGACACCCTGGT
GAACCGCATCGAGCTGAAGGGCATCGACTTCAAGGAGGACGGCAACATCCTGGGGCACAAGCTGGAGTAC
AACTACAACAGCCACAAGGTCTATATCACCGCCGACAAGCAGAAGAACGGCATCAAGGTGAACTTCAAGA
CCCGCCACAACATCGAGGACGGCAGCGTGCAGCTCGCCGACCACTACCAGCAGAACACCCCCATCGGCGA
CGGCCCCGTGCTGCTGCCCGACAACCACTACCTGAGCACCCAGTCCGCCCTGAGCAAAGACCCCAACGAG
AAGCGCGATCACATGGTCCTGCTGGAGTTCGTGACCGCCGCCGGGATCACTCTCGGCATGGACGAGCTGT
ACAAGTAACTCGAGGGAATTAATTCGAGCTCGGTACCTTTAAGACCAATGACTTACAAGGCAGCTGTAGA
TCTTAGCCACTTTTTAAAAGAAAAGGGGGGACTGGAAGGGCTAATTCACTCCCAACGAAGACAAGATCTG
CTTTTTGCTTGTACTGGGTCTCTCTGGTTAGACCAGATCTGAGCCTGGGAGCTCTCTGGCTAACTAGGGA
ACCCACTGCTTAAGCCTCAATAAAGCTTGCCTTGAGTGCTTCAAGTAGTGTGTGCCCGTCTGTTGTGTGA
CTCTGGTAACTAGAGATCCCTCAGACCCTTTTAGTCAGTGTGGAAAATCTCTAGCAGCATCTAGAATTAA
TTCCGTGTATTCTATAGTGTCACCTAAATCGTATGTGTATGATACATAAGGTTATGTATTAATTGTAGCC
GCGTTCTAACGACAATATGTACAAGCCTAATTGTGTAGCATCTGGCTTACTGAAGCAGACCCTATCATCT
CTCTCGTAAACTGCCGTCAGAGTCGGTTTGGTTGGACGAACCTTCTGAGTTTCTGGTAACGCCGTCCCGC
ACCCGGAAATGGTCAGCGAACCAATCAGCAGGGTCATCGCTAGCCAGATCCTCTACGCCGGACGCATCGT
GGCCGGCATCACCGGCGCCACAGGTGCGGTTGCTGGCGCCTATATCGCCGACATCACCGATGGGGAAGAT
CGGGCTCGCCACTTCGGGCTCATGAGCGCTTGTTTCGGCGTGGGTATGGTGGCAGGCCCCGTGGCCGGGG
GACTGTTGGGCGCCATCTCCTTGCATGCACCATTCCTTGCGGCGGCGGTGCTCAACGGCCTCAACCTACT
ACTGGGCTGCTTCCTAATGCAGGAGTCGCATAAGGGAGAGCGTCGAATGGTGCACTCTCAGTACAATCTG
CTCTGATGCCGCATAGTTAAGCCAGCCCCGACACCCGCCAACACCCGCTGACGCGCCCTGACGGGCTTGT
CTGCTCCCGGCATCCGCTTACAGACAAGCTGTGACCGTCTCCGGGAGCTGCATGTGTCAGAGGTTTTCAC
CGTCATCACCGAAACGCGCGAGACGAAAGGGCCTCGTGATACGCCTATTTTTATAGGTTAATGTCATGAT
AATAATGGTTTCTTAGACGTCAGGTGGCACTTTTCGGGGAAATGTGCGCGGAACCCCTATTTGTTTATTT
TTCTAAATACATTCAAATATGTATCCGCTCATGAGACAATAACCCTGATAAATGCTTCAATAATATTGAA
AAAGGAAGAGTATGAGTATTCAACATTTCCGTGTCGCCCTTATTCCCTTTTTTGCGGCATTTTGCCTTCC
TGTTTTTGCTCACCCAGAAACGCTGGTGAAAGTAAAAGATGCTGAAGATCAGTTGGGTGCACGAGTGGGT
TACATCGAACTGGATCTCAACAGCGGTAAGATCCTTGAGAGTTTTCGCCCCGAAGAACGTTTTCCAATGA
TGAGCACTTTTAAAGTTCTGCTATGTGGCGCGGTATTATCCCGTATTGACGCCGGGCAAGAGCAACTCGG
TCGCCGCATACACTATTCTCAGAATGACTTGGTTGAGTACTCACCAGTCACAGAAAAGCATCTTACGGAT
GGCATGACAGTAAGAGAATTATGCAGTGCTGCCATAACCATGAGTGATAACACTGCGGCCAACTTACTTC
TGACAACGATCGGAGGACCGAAGGAGCTAACCGCTTTTTTGCACAACATGGGGGATCATGTAACTCGCCT
TGATCGTTGGGAACCGGAGCTGAATGAAGCCATACCAAACGACGAGCGTGACACCACGATGCCTGTAGCA
ATGGCAACAACGTTGCGCAAACTATTAACTGGCGAACTACTTACTCTAGCTTCCCGGCAACAATTAATAG
ACTGGATGGAGGCGGATAAAGTTGCAGGACCACTTCTGCGCTCGGCCCTTCCGGCTGGCTGGTTTATTGC
TGATAAATCTGGAGCCGGTGAGCGTGGGTCTCGCGGTATCATTGCAGCACTGGGGCCAGATGGTAAGCCC
TCCCGTATCGTAGTTATCTACACGACGGGGAGTCAGGCAACTATGGATGAACGAAATAGACAGATCGCTG
AGATAGGTGCCTCACTGATTAAGCATTGGTAACTGTCAGACCAAGTTTACTCATATATACTTTAGATTGA
TTTAAAACTTCATTTTTAATTTAAAAGGATCTAGGTGAAGATCCTTTTTGATAATCTCATGACCAAAATC
CCTTAACGTGAGTTTTCGTTCCACTGAGCGTCAGACCCCGTAGAAAAGATCAAAGGATCTTCTTGAGATC
CTTTTTTTCTGCGCGTAATCTGCTGCTTGCAAACAAAAAAACCACCGCTACCAGCGGTGGTTTGTTTGCC
GGATCAAGAGCTACCAACTCTTTTTCCGAAGGTAACTGGCTTCAGCAGAGCGCAGATACCAAATACTGTT
CTTCTAGTGTAGCCGTAGTTAGGCCACCACTTCAAGAACTCTGTAGCACCGCCTACATACCTCGCTCTGC
TAATCCTGTTACCAGTGGCTGCTGCCAGTGGCGATAAGTCGTGTCTTACCGGGTTGGACTCAAGACGATA
GTTACCGGATAAGGCGCAGCGGTCGGGCTGAACGGGGGGTTCGTGCACACAGCCCAGCTTGGAGCGAACG
ACCTACACCGAACTGAGATACCTACAGCGTGAGCTATGAGAAAGCGCCACGCTTCCCGAAGGGAGAAAGG
CGGACAGGTATCCGGTAAGCGGCAGGGTCGGAACAGGAGAGCGCACGAGGGAGCTTCCAGGGGGAAACGC
CTGGTATCTTTATAGTCCTGTCGGGTTTCGCCACCTCTGACTTGAGCGTCGATTTTTGTGATGCTCGTCA
GGGGGGCGGAGCCTATGGAAAAACGCCAGCAACGCGGCCTTTTTACGGTTCCTGGCCTTTTGCTGGCCTT
TTGCTCACATGTTCTTTCCTGCGTTATCCCCTGATTCTGTGGATAACCGTATTACCGCCTTTGAGTGAGC
TGATACCGCTCGCCGCAGCCGAACGACCGAGCGCAGCGAGTCAGTGAGCGAGGAAGCGGAAGAGCGCCCA
ATACGCAAACCGCCTCTCCCCGCGCGTTGGCCGATTCATTAATGCAGCTGTGGAATGTGTGTCAGTTAGG
GTGTGGAAAGTCCCCAGGCTCCCCAGCAGGCAGAAGTATGCAAAGCATGCATCTCAATTAGTCAGCAACC
AGGTGTGGAAAGTCCCCAGGCTCCCCAGCAGGCAGAAGTATGCAAAGCATGCATCTCAATTAGTCAGCAA
CCATAGTCCCGCCCCTAACTCCGCCCATCCCGCCCCTAACTCCGCCCAGTTCCGCCCATTCTCCGCCCCA
TGGCTGACTAATTTTTTTTATTTATGCAGAGGCCGAGGCCGCCTCGGCCTCTGAGCTATTCCAGAAGTAG
TGAGGAGGCTTTTTTGGAGGCCTAGGCTTTTGCAAAAAGCTTGGACACAAGACAGGCTTGCGAGATATGT
TTGAGAATACCACTTTATCCCGCGTCAGGGAGAGGCAGTGCGTAAAAAGACGCGGACTCATGTGAAATAC
TGGTTTTTAGTGCGCCAGATCTCTATAATCTCGCGCAACCTATTTTCCCCTCGAACACTTTTTAAGCCGT
AGATAAACAGGCTGGGACACTTCACATGAGCGAAAAATACATCGTCACCTGGGACATGTTGCAGATCCAT
GCACGTAAACTCGCAAGCCGACTGATGCCTTCTGAACAATGGAAAGGCATTATTGCCGTAAGCCGTGGCG
GTCTGTACCGGGTGCGTTACTGGCGCGTGAACTGGGTATTCGTCATGTCGATACCGTTTGTATTTCCAGC
TACGATCACGACAACCAGCGCGAGCTTAAAGTGCTGAAACGCGCAGAAGGCGATGGCGAAGGCTTCATCG
TTATTGATGACCTGGTGGATACCGGTGGTACTGCGGTTGCGATTCGTGAAATGTATCCAAAAGCGCACTT
TGTCACCATCTTCGCAAAACCGGCTGGTCGTCCGCTGGTTGATGACTATGTTGTTGATATCCCGCAAGAT
ACCTGGATTGAACAGCCGTGGGATATGGGCGTCGTATTCGTCCCGCCAATCTCCGGTCGCTAATCTTTTC
AACGCCTGGCACTGCCGGGCGTTGTTCTTTTTAACTTCAGGCGGGTTACAATAGTTTCCAGTAAGTATTC
TGGAGGCTGCATCCATGACACAGGCAAACCTGAGCGAAACCCTGTTCAAACCCCGCTTTAAACATCCTGA
AACCTCGACGCTAGTCCGCCGCTTTAATCACGGCGCACAACCGCCTGTGCAGTCGGCCCTTGATGGTAAA
ACCATCCCTCACTGGTATCGCATGATTAACCGTCTGATGTGGATCTGGCGCGGCATTGACCCACGCGAAA
TCCTCGACGTCCAGGCACGTATTGTGATGAGCGATGCCGAACGTACCGACGATGATTTATACGATACGGT
GATTGGCTACCGTGGCGGCAACTGGATTTATGAGTGGGCCCCGGATCTTTGTGAAGGAACCTTACTTCTG
TGGTGTGACATAATTGGACAAACTACCTACAGAGATTTAAAGCTCTAAGGTAAATATAAAATTTTTAAGT
GTATAATGTGTTAAACTACTGATTCTAATTGTTTGTGTATTTTAGATTCCAACCTATGGAACTGATGAAT
GGGAGCAGTGGTGGAATGCCTTTAATGAGGAAAACCTGTTTTGCTCAGAAGAAATGCCATCTAGTGATGA
TGAGGCTACTGCTGACTCTCAACATTCTACTCCTCCAAAAAAGAAGAGAAAGGTAGAAGACCCCAAGGAC
TTTCCTTCAGAATTGCTAAGTTTTTTGAGTCATGCTGTGTTTAGTAATAGAACTCTTGCTTGCTTTGCTA
TTTACACCACAAAGGAAAAAGCTGCACTGCTATACAAGAAAATTATGGAAAAATATTCTGTAACCTTTAT
AAGTAGGCATAACAGTTATAATCATAACATACTGTTTTTTCTTACTCCACACAGGCATAGAGTGTCTGCT
ATTAATAACTATGCTCAAAAATTGTGTACCTTTAGCTTTTTAATTTGTAAAGGGGTTAATAAGGAATATT
TGATGTATAGTGCCTTGACTAGAGATCATAATCAGCCATACCACATTTGTAGAGGTTTTACTTGCTTTAA
AAAACCTCCCACACCTCCCCCTGAACCTGAAACATAAAATGAATGCAATTGTTGTTGTTAACTTGTTTAT
TGCAGCTTATAATGGTTACAAATAAAGCAATAGCATCACAAATTTCACAAATAAAGCATTTTTTTCACTG
CATTCTAGTTGTGGTTTGTCCAAACTCATCAATGTATCTTATCATGTCTGGATCAACTGGATAACTCAAG
CTAACCAAAATCATCCCAAACTTCCCACCCCATACCCTATTACCACTGCCAATTACCTGTGGTTTCATTT
ACTCTAAACCTGTGATTCCTCTGAATTATTTTCATTTTAAAGAAATTGTATTTGTTAAATATGTACTACA
AACTTAGTAGTTGGAAGGGCTAATTCACTCCCAAAGAAGACAAGATATCCTTGATCTGTGGATCTACCAC
ACACAAGGCTACTTCCCTGATTAGCAGAACTACACACCAGGGCCAGGGGTCAGATATCCACTGACCTTTG
GATGGTGCTACAAGCTAGTACCAGTTGAGCCAGATAAGGTAGAAGAGGCCAATAAAGGAGAGAACACCAG
CTTGTTACACCCTGTGAGCCTGCATGGGATGGATGACCCGGAGAGAGAAGTGTTAGAGTGGAGGTTTGAC
AGCCGCCTAGCATTTCATCACGTGGCCCGAGAGCTGCATCCGGAGTACTTCAAGAACTGCTGATATCGAG
CTTGCTACAAGGGACTTTCCGCTGGGGACTTTCCAGG
Features (pLannotate 1.2.2; 34 found; start..end, strand, type, name):
      1..258     +  LTR            5' LTR (truncated): truncated 5' long terminal repeat (LTR) from HIV-1
    305..430     +  misc_feature   HIV-1 Ψ: packaging signal of human immunodeficiency virus type 1
    414..752     +  CDS            HIV-1 gag (fragment): gag protein from human immunodeficiency virus 1; gag
    927..1160    +  misc_feature   RRE: The Rev response element (RRE) of HIV-1 allows for Rev-dependent mRNA export from the nucleus to the cytoplasm.
   1537..1637    +  CDS            Rev (fragment): human immunodeficiency virus 1 (HIV-1) Rev protein; rev; enhances nuclear export of unspliced and incompletely spliced viral mRNAs
   1674..1791    +  misc_feature   cPPT/CTS: central polypurine tract and central termination sequence of HIV-1
   1828..1860    -  misc_feature   MCS (fragment): pBluescript multiple cloning site
   1944..2351    +  promoter       SFFV promoter: spleen focus-forming virus long terminal repeat (LTR) promoter
   2366..3508    +  CDS            PTPN2 (fragment): PTN2_HUMAN - Also known as PTPT. Experimental evidence at protein level: Swiss-Prot protein existence level 1. Non-receptor type tyrosine-specific phosphatase that dephosphorylates receptor protein tyrosine kinases including INSR, EGFR, CSF1R, PDGFR. Also dephosphorylates non-receptor protein tyrosine kinases like JAK1, JAK2, JAK3, Src family kinases, STAT1, STAT3 and STAT6 either in the nucleus or the cytoplasm. Negatively regulates numerous signaling pathways and biological processes like hematopoiesis, inflammatory response, cell proliferation and differentiation, and glucose homeostasis. P
   3540..3570    +  misc_feature   MCS (fragment): pUC18/19 multiple cloning site
   3571..3589    +  misc_feature   MCS (fragment): pBluescript multiple cloning site
   3589..4094    +  misc_feature   WPRE (fragment): woodchuck hepatitis virus posttranscriptional regulatory element
   4087..5273    +  promoter       UbC promoter: human ubiquitin C promoter
   5309..6025    +  CDS            Emerald: Emerald is a basic (constitutively fluorescent) green fluorescent protein published in 1998, derived from Aequorea victoria. It is reported to be a very rapidly-maturing weak dimer.
   6053..6121    +  CDS            nef (fragment): NEF_HV1Z2 - Experimental evidence at protein level: Swiss-Prot protein existence level 1. Extracellular Nef protein targets CD4(+) T-lymphocytes for apoptosis by interacting with CXCR4 surface receptors. From Human immunodeficiency virus type 1 group M subtype D (isolate Z2/CDC-Z34) (HIV-1).
   6123..6356    +  LTR            3' LTR (ΔU3): self-inactivating 3' long terminal repeat (LTR) from HIV-1
   6381..6399    -  promoter       SP6 promoter: promoter for bacteriophage SP6 RNA polymerase
   6627..6906    +  CDS            TcR (fragment): tetracycline efflux protein; tet; confers resistance to tetracycline
   6907..6955    -  misc_feature   bom (fragment): basis of mobility region from pBR322
   7057..7092    -  CDS            rop (fragment): Rop protein, which maintains plasmids at low copy number; rop
   7187..7291    +  promoter       AmpR promoter: bla
   7292..8152    +  CDS            AmpR: β-lactamase; bla; confers resistance to ampicillin, carbenicillin, and related antibiotics
   8323..8911    +  rep_origin     ori: high-copy-number ColE1/pMB1/pBR322/pUC origin of replication
   9094..9150    +  CDS            lacI (fragment): lac repressor; lacI; The lac repressor binds to the lac operator to inhibit transcription in E. coli. This inhibition can be relieved by adding lactose or isopropyl-β-D-thiogalactopyranoside (IPTG).
   9157..9486    +  promoter       SV40 promoter: SV40 enhancer and early promoter
   9686..9805    +  CDS            gpt (fragment): XGPT_ECOLI - Also known as gpp, gxu. Experimental evidence at protein level: Swiss-Prot protein existence level 1. Purine salvage pathway enzyme that catalyzes the transfer of the ribosyl-5-phosphate group from 5-phospho-alpha-D-ribose 1- diphosphate (PRPP) to the N9 position of the 6-oxopurines guanine and xanthine to form the corresponding ribonucleotides GMP (guanosine 5'- monophosphate) and XMP (xanthosine 5'-monophosphate), with the release of PPi. To a lesser extent, also acts on hypoxanthine (PubMed:9100006, PubMed:3886014). Does not ribophosphorylate adenine (PubMed:3886014). From Esch
   9805..10140   +  CDS            gpt (fragment): XGPT_ECOLI - Also known as gpp, gxu. Experimental evidence at protein level: Swiss-Prot protein existence level 1. Purine salvage pathway enzyme that catalyzes the transfer of the ribosyl-5-phosphate group from 5-phospho-alpha-D-ribose 1- diphosphate (PRPP) to the N9 position of the 6-oxopurines guanine and xanthine to form the corresponding ribonucleotides GMP (guanosine 5'- monophosphate) and XMP (xanthosine 5'-monophosphate), with the release of PPi. To a lesser extent, also acts on hypoxanthine (PubMed:9100006, PubMed:3886014). Does not ribophosphorylate adenine (PubMed:3886014). From Esch
  10235..10540   +  CDS            frsA (fragment): FRSA_ECOLI - Also known as yafA. Experimental evidence at protein level: Swiss-Prot protein existence level 1. Catalyzes the hydrolysis of esters (PubMed:15808744). Displays esterase activity toward pNP-butyrate (PubMed:15808744). May stimulate mixed-acid fermentation by acting as a fermentation/respiration switch that down-regulates respiration and up- regulates fermentation rates (PubMed:15169777). From Escherichia coli (strain K12).
  10544..10618   +  CDS            small t antigen (fragment): SV40 (simian virus 40) small t antigen
  10620..10685   +  intron         small t intron: SV40 (simian virus 40) small t antigen intron
  10815..10835   +  CDS            SV40 NLS: nuclear localization signal of SV40 (simian virus 40) large T antigen
  11154..11237   +  CDS            large T antigen (fragment): large T antigen from SV40 (simian virus 40)
  11260..11394   +  polyA_signal   SV40 poly(A) signal: SV40 polyadenylation signal
  11562..11937   +  LTR            3' LTR (fragment): 3' long terminal repeat (LTR) from HIV-1
