[The description below was written by a language model from this plasmid's Addgene catalogue record and pLannotate feature annotations shown in this document.]
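Description:
pLTR-SFFV-PTPN2 transcript variant 2-WPRE-UbC-Emerald is an HIV-1-derived lentiviral transfer plasmid of about 11.9 kb built on the pHRsinUbEm backbone, intended for mammalian expression after packaging into lentiviral particles. It is maintained in E. coli through a high-copy ColE1/pUC-type origin and selected with ampicillin via the β-lactamase gene. The backbone outside the viral region also carries older vector remnants, including an SV40 promoter followed by E. coli gpt sequence, SV40 small t intron and polyadenylation signal, plus fragments of tetracycline resistance, rop and bom. These appear to be legacy elements rather than parts of the payload.

The viral cassette begins with HIV-1 LTR sequence. Because the circular sequence is numbered from within this LTR, it is annotated as a fragment at the end of the record running into a truncated 5' LTR at the start. It continues through the Ψ packaging signal with a gag fragment, the Rev response element for Rev-dependent export of the genomic RNA, and the cPPT/CTS, which aids nuclear import of the reverse-transcribed genome. It ends in a ΔU3 self-inactivating 3' LTR that disables LTR promoter activity after integration.

Between these elements sit two independent expression units. The SFFV promoter drives human PTPN2 transcript variant 2 (1161 bp insert), a non-receptor tyrosine phosphatase also known as TCPTP that dephosphorylates receptor tyrosine kinases, JAKs and STATs. This is followed by a WPRE fragment, an element that normally enhances transcript stability and expression. The human UbC promoter then drives Emerald GFP. No epitope tag on PTPN2 is recorded. The dual-promoter design allows stable PTPN2 overexpression while transduced cells are identified by green fluorescence; the record does not specify a particular target cell type or application.
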