Addgene plasmid #201187: pLTR-SFFV-PTPN2 transcript variant 2-WPRE-UbC-Emerald
Purpose: Lentiviral vector plasmid expressing human PTPN2 transcript variant 2 under the spleen focus-forming virus (SFFV) promoter and Emerald under the Ubiquitin C (UbC) promoter
Depositing lab: Bart Nieuwenhuis.
Backbone
  Vector backbone: pHRsinUbEm
  Total vector size (bp): 11936
  Vector type: Mammalian Expression, Lentiviral
Growth in bacteria
  Bacterial resistance: Ampicillin, 100 μg/mL
  Growth temperature: 37°C
  Growth strain: NEB Stable
  Copy number: High Copy
Gene/Insert 1
  Gene/Insert name: PTPN2, transcript variant 2 (alt names: Protein Tyrosine Phosphatase Non-Receptor Type 2, transcript variant 2; TCELLPTP, transcript variant 2; TCPTP, transcript variant 2)
  Species: H. sapiens (human)
  Insert size (bp): 1161
  Entrez Gene: PTPN2 (a.k.a. PTN2, PTPT, TC-PTP, TC45, TC48, TCELLPTP, TCPTP)
  Cloning method: Restriction Enzyme; 5′ cloning site BamHI (not destroyed); 3′ cloning site NotHI (not destroyed)
  Sequencing primers: 5′ -
Gene/Insert 2
  Gene/Insert name: Emerald (alt name: EmGFP)
  Species: A. victoria
  Insert size (bp): 717
  Cloning method: Unknown
  Sequencing primers: 5′ -; 3′ -
Terms and licenses: Academic/Nonprofit Terms; Industry Terms: Not Available to Industry
How to cite: pLTR-SFFV-PTPN2 transcript variant 2-WPRE-UbC-Emerald was a gift from Bart Nieuwenhuis (Addgene plasmid # 201187 ; http://n2t.net/addgene:201187 ; RRID:Addgene_201187)
